Addgene plasmid #147609: pAc5.1B-lambdaN-HA-Dm4E-T-del28-43_T
Purpose: Insect Expression of Dm4E-T-del28-43
Depositing lab: Elisa Izaurralde. Depositing organization: Max Planck Institute for Developmental Biology. Publication: 4E-BPs require non-canonical 4E-binding motifs and a lateral surface of eIF4E to repress translation. Igreja C, Peter D, Weiler C, Izaurralde E. Nat Commun. 2014 Sep 2;5:4790. doi: 10.1038/ncomms5790. PubMed 25179781.
Backbone
  Vector backbone: Unknown
  Vector type: Insect Expression
Growth in bacteria
  Bacterial resistance: Ampicillin, 100 μg/mL
  Growth temperature: 37°C
  Growth strain: DH5alpha
  Copy number: Low Copy
Gene/Insert
  Gene/Insert name: Dm4E-T-del28-43
  Species: D. melanogaster (fly)
  Entrez Gene: 4E-T (a.k.a. Dmel_CG32016, CG11097, CG11232, CG32016, Dm4E-T, Dmel\CG32016)
  Cloning method: Unknown
Terms and licenses: Academic/Nonprofit Terms; Industry Terms: Not Available to Industry
Depositor comments: ORF extracted from CG32016 isoform C.NCBI:NM_166798.1 Plasmids from this collection were made available to the research community and donated after the lab closed. Please note that the sequence provided by the depositing laboratory may be theoretical/predicted or based on Sanger sequencing results. There may be discrepancies between sequencing results obtained by Addgene and the depositor sequence. If an Addgene verified sequence is not available, please contact before placing your order to request that our lab fully sequence the plasmid.
How to cite: pAc5.1B-lambdaN-HA-Dm4E-T-del28-43_T was a gift from Elisa Izaurralde (Addgene plasmid # 147609 ; http://n2t.net/addgene:147609 ; RRID:Addgene_147609)
