[The description below was written by a language model from this plasmid's Addgene catalogue record and pLannotate feature annotations shown in this document.]
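Description:
pAc5.1B-lambdaN-HA-Dm4E-T-del28-43_T is an 8.5 kb insect expression plasmid for producing a deletion mutant of the Drosophila melanogaster eIF4E-binding protein 4E-T in fly cells. The catalogue lists the backbone as unknown, although the name and the annotated parts point to a pAc5.1-type vector. It is propagated in E. coli through a ColE1/pUC-family origin and selected with ampicillin via the bla gene and its own promoter. The record describes it as low copy, even though the annotation tool classes this origin as high-copy. A partial tetracycline-resistance fragment and a short SV40 large T fragment are also annotated; these appear to be non-functional backbone remnants.

Expression is driven by the constitutive Drosophila actin 5C (Ac5) promoter and terminated by an SV40 polyadenylation signal. Just upstream of the 4E-T coding region the table detects an HA epitope fragment. The name also indicates a lambdaN peptide at the N-terminus, which is not separately annotated. LambdaN is a short phage-derived peptide that binds BoxB RNA hairpins, so such fusions are generally used to tether a protein to a BoxB-containing reporter mRNA and measure its effect on translation or stability, with HA allowing detection or immunoprecipitation. A vector-derived V5 tag lies downstream of the insert, but the record does not say whether it is read in frame or excluded by a stop codon.

The ORF derives from CG32016 isoform C. The "del28-43" designation presumably denotes removal of residues 28–43, though the record does not define what this segment contains. The associated study concerns how 4E-binding proteins use their eIF4E-binding motifs to repress translation. The depositor sequence may be theoretical rather than experimentally verified.
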