Features (pLannotate 1.2.2; 10 found; start..end, strand, type, name):
     56..2568    +  promoter       Ac5 promoter: Drosophila melanogaster actin 5C promoter
   2678..2704    +  CDS            3xHA (fragment): three tandem HA epitope tags
   2723..5704    +  CDS            4E-T: 4ET_DROME - Experimental evidence at protein level: Swiss-Prot protein existence level 1. eIF4E1-binding protein that regulates translation and stability of mRNAs in processing bodies (P-bodies) (By similarity). Probably plays a role in P-bodies to coordinate the storage of translationally inactive mRNAs in the cytoplasm and prevent their degradation (By similarity). Acts as a binding platform for multiple RNA-binding proteins. Required for the formation of P-bodies (By similarity). From Drosophila melanogaster (Fruit fly).
   5744..5785    +  CDS            V5 tag: epitope tag from simian virus 5
   5885..6019    -  polyA_signal   SV40 poly(A) signal: SV40 polyadenylation signal
   6042..6126    -  CDS            large T antigen (fragment): large T antigen from SV40 (simian virus 40)
   6127..6597    +  CDS            TcR (fragment): tetracycline efflux protein; tet; confers resistance to tetracycline
   6641..7229    -  rep_origin     ori: high-copy-number ColE1/pMB1/pBR322/pUC origin of replication
   7400..8260    -  CDS            AmpR: β-lactamase; bla; confers resistance to ampicillin, carbenicillin, and related antibiotics
   8261..8365    -  promoter       AmpR promoter: bla
>Addgene plasmid #147609 | pAc5.1B-lambdaN-HA-Dm4E-T-del28-43_T | depositor full sequence | sequence record 290056 | Full Sequence
CTTCAAGGAATTAATTCTATATTCTAAAAACACAAATGATACTTCTAAAAAAAATCATGAATGGCATCAA
CTCTGAATCAAATCTTTGCAGATGCACCTACTTCTCATTTCCACTGTCACATCATTTTTCCAGATCTCGC
TGCCTGTTATGTGGCCCACAAACCAAGACACGTTTTATGGCCATTAAAGCTGGCTGATCGTCGCCAAACA
CCAAATACATATCAATATGTACATTCGAGAAAGAAGCGATCAAAGAAGCGTCTTCGGGCGAGTAGGAGAA
TGCGGAGGAGAAGGAGAACGAGCTGATCTAGTATCTCTCCACAATCCAATGCCAACTGACCAACTGGCCA
TATTCGGAGCAATTTGAAGCCAATTTCCATCGCCTGGCGATCGCTCCATTCTTGGCTATATGTTTTTCAC
CGTTCCCGGGGCCATTTTCAAAGACTCGTCGGTAAGATAAGATTGTGTCACTCGCTGTCTCTCTTCATTT
GTCGAAGAATGCTGAGGAATTTCGCGATGACGTCGGCGAGTATTTTGAAGAATGAGAATAATTTGTATTT
ATACGAAAATCAGTTAGTGGAATTTTCTACAAAAACATGTTATCTATAGATAATTTTGTTGCAAAATATG
TTGACTATGACAAAGATTGTATGTATATACCTTTAATGTATTCTCATTTTCTTATGTATTTATAATGGCA
ATGATGATACTGATGATATTTTAAGATGATGCCAGACCACAGGCTGATTTCTGCGTCTTTTGCCGAACGC
AGTGCATGTGCGGTTGTTGTTTTTTGGAATAGTTTCAATTTTCGGACTGTCCGCTTTGATTTCAGTTTCT
TGGCTTATTCAAAAAGCAAAGTAAAGCCAAAAAAGCGAGATGGCAATACCAAATGCGGCAAAACGGTAGT
GGAAGGAAAGGGGTGCGGGGCAGCGGAAGGAAGGGTGGGGCGGGGCGTGGCGGGGTCTGTGGCTGGGCGC
GACGTCACCGACGTTGGAGCCACTCCTTTGACCATGTGTGCGTGTGTGTATTATTCGTGTCTCGCCACTC
GCCGGTTGTTTTTTTCTTTTTATCTCGCTCTCTCTAGCGCCATCTCGTACGCATGCTCAACGCACCGCAT
GTTGCCGTGTCCTTTATGCGTCATTTTGGCTCGAAATAGGCAATTATTTAAACAAAGATTAGTCAACGAA
AACGCTAAAATAAATAAGTCTACAATATGGTTACTTATTGCCATGTGTGTGCAGCCAACGATAGCAACAA
AAGCAACAACACAGTGGCTTTCCCTCTTTCACTTTTTGTTTGCAAGCGCGTGCGAGCAAGACGGCACGAC
CGGCAAACGCAATTACGCTGACAAAGAGCAGACGAAGTTTTGGCCGAAAAACATCAAGGCGCCTGATACG
AATGCATTTGCAATAACAATTGCGATATTTAATATTGTTTATGAAGCTGTTTGACTTCAAAACACACAAA
AAAAAAAATAAAACAAATTATTTGAAAGAGAATTAGGAATCGGACAGCTTATCGTTACGGGCTAACAGCA
CACCGAGACGAAATAGCTTACCTGACGTCACAGCCTCTGGAAGAACTGCCGCCAAGCAGAGAGAGAGAGA
AAAAGAGGGAGAGCAGCTTAGACCGCATGTGCTTGTGTGTGAGGCGTCTCTCTCTTCGTCTCCTGTTTGC
GCAAACGCATAGACTGCACTGAGAAAATCGATTACCTATTTTTTATGAATGAATATTTGCACTATTACTA
TTCAAAACTATTAAGATAGCAATCACATTCAATAGCCAAATACTATACCACCTGAGCGATGCAACGAAAT
GATCAATTTGAGCAAAAATGCTGCATATTTAGGACGGCATCATTATAGAAATGCTTCTTGCTGTGTACTT
TTCTCTCGTCTGGCAGCTGTTTCGCCGTTATTGTTAAAACCGGCTTAAGTTAGGTGTGTTTTCTACGACT
AGTGATGCCCCTACTAGAAGATGTGTGTTGCACAAATGTCCCTGAATAACCAATTTGAAGTGCAGATAGC
AGTAAACGTAAGCTAATATGAATATTATTTAACTGTAATGTTTTAATATCGCTGGACATTACTAATAAAC
CCACTATAAACACATGTACATATGTATGTTTTGGCATACAATGAGTAGTTGGGGAAAAAATGTGTAAAAG
CACCGTGACCATCACAGCATAAAGATAACCAGCTGAAGTATCGAATATGAGTAACCCCCAAATTGAATCA
CATGCCGCAACTGATAGGACCCATGGAAGTACACTCTTCATGGCGATATACAAGACACACACAAGCACGA
ACACCCAGTTGCGGAGGAAATTCTCCGTAAATGAAAACCCAATCGGCGAACAATTCATACCCATATATGG
TAAAAGTTTTGAACGCGACTTGAGAGCGGAGAGCATTGCGGCTGATAAGGTTTTAGCGCTAAGCGGGCTT
TATAAAACGGGCTGCGGGACCAGTTTTCATATCACTACCGTTTGAGTTCTTGTGCTGTGTGGATACTCCT
CCCGACACAAAGCCGCTCCATCAGCCAGCAGTCGTCTAATCCAGAGACCCCGGATCGGGGTACCAACATG
GACGCACAAACACGACGACGTGAGCGTCGCGCTGAGAAACAAGCTCAATGGAAAGCTGCAAACGGTGGAT
CTCCTCCACATATGGCTTACCCATACGATGTTCCAGATTACGCTCCTCCAAGCTTGAATTCTATGGATAC
ATCAAAGATTAGTGCCAGGTACTCGAAAGTAGACCTGTTAGCTCTAAGATATGAAGGTAAAAGTCGACAG
CGCATTAATCTGAACACAGCTGCGTTAACCGTGTCCAGCGCCTATTCTAATCAAAACAAGAATCGACTTT
CTCCAGAAGCAGATAACTCGAGCTTAATTTGTTCCAATAGTAGCTCAATAAGTTCACGTCGCGCTATGAG
AAATCGAGAACGGGCAAACAACTATTACCAGCGCTTCGTACCTACCGATTCTCTTCTAATAAGTGGGGAG
GATAAAGATAAGGATGCGCTTTCTCATGGACAGCCCTATAAGTCGAATATCATCGATCACCGTAGCATAT
CATCTTCACATTTAATGCCGGCATTTGCAAAGAGGCGTTTTGTCATATCGAAAGGCAGCAACAGCGAGGA
AAGCAACGAGGGGATAAACACTTGTGCAAGCAAGGGCAAGGCAGCCAGTTCGCCTAGCCGTAAGGGTAGC
GAGTTGGATACTGCTGAGACATGTTTGAATTTTGTTCAGCCGGATCACGACCAATGCATGTCATCTTCAC
CTACATTTTCAACATCCCGCCAAGAAAGGCGGATTGGTAGCGGTCGGCTGTTGCCAAGAAGTGATAATTG
GGATTACAAAAACGAAAAGACCGTAGAAGCCAGCATTGAGAATGAAAAGGAAACATCTCCAAATGGATCT
GGAAGTACAAGCAGTCTTAATCAGCACAATCAAAGCCAACATCGTTCTCGAACATTCAGTGGAAGGTTAG
TTGAACGTGTTCCCGAAGTCACAGATCGTCGTTTTCAATATGACTCCAAAAAGTCTTTTGATCGTCAGGG
AATTAATAATCGACGCATTTCTGGTAAGGAGCCTTTCAGTACTCAAAGCCGAAGCAAGCGTGGCAATTCC
TATCTCATTCACGAAGAACCTGAATGGTTCAGTGCAGGACCTAAATCACAGCTAGAAACTATTGATCTAC
ACGGGTTTGAAGACCTGGAAAAAAACGAAGAGCGATCCGTAACTGAAGATAAAAATAATCAAATTCAACA
ACTTGATAAAAATTTAGACGCGCAAGCAAGCAAAGATGAAGCTTCGATGAGAAACAGCAATGATAGTTTA
AATTTCCGCGAAGTCATTCCAAGTGATGAAAAGAAGCACACTGACGAAAATGTAGTGACTTCTATTCAAA
ACTCAACAGATCTCGGCCATCCCAATAAAAACAAACCAATTCAGATGCAGCCCAGTCAGAATCCTGAAAG
TGAATTTAATTTTGATGCCTTTCTTAATATGCATCCCTTGGATAATTCCGTTTTGAGTAATGATGAAACT
GGAAAAAGTGACTCAAAAGGAACATCCCGTTTTAGCCGATGGTTTCGACAAAAAGAAGCTGCAAATAATA
ATGAGTTTCCAGGGTTTCGGGAATCGCATGCTCAAGAAAAACGTGGTATTCCAAGTGTTAAGGATCTGGA
AGCTCAAATGATAAAAGTGGATATGAGGACTGATTTAATAAATCCAATAGCAGGGTCATTATGTCAGACA
GTGCAAATGGAAAAACCTATTGCTAGAGACACTGAGGCATTCAAAAAACTTTTGCAACAGTTGGGTTCTC
AAGCCAGGCAGCATCATCCATGCAACGACGATTGTCGTACAATAAACCTCTCAAATATAGCAAATCATGT
ACACCTTGAGTCAAAATTACATCAAAAAATAAATGATGGTCATTTGCAGCAACCAGAGTTAAGTGTTAAC
GTGCCAACCATGCCAACTAGTAGTCATGTATTTTTGCAAAAGCGTTTGGAAATCCAACATTTAATTCAAA
GACTTCATTGTGGAGACGTTTCACATGATTTTTTGGAAAAAGAATTGGATAATCCCAGCACCCCAGCAGC
CACAAAGGATGTCATTGCCACAGTGTTGAATGAATATTCTCATTCTAAAAGAAATCCGGTGGTCACAGGC
GATCCCAATATTTTTACCCAACAATCGTTTCTTCAGCCTCAATCAGTCCATCAGCACTACTCTCAAGAAT
TGCATTCGCAAAATACTGCTAACCATACGATTAATCAGCTAATTTCCCACGGTAACTCTCCAACTCCGTT
GGCATTTACTCCTACTTCAGTTTTAAGAAAAATGACAGCCGATAAGGATACGCAATCACCAAGCACTTAT
TGTCAGAACCCACAATATCATGTACACCAACAAAATGCCAAGCAAGTCGGTACTCGTGAGAACGTACTTG
AGCCACAGCTGACCGCAACAATGGCTGTACAGCCCCGAATGATATTAGGCGGTGGAAACTTTGCCATTGG
CCAAAACAATCAACATTTGTCTCCCAACATGTCACAAAGTCGTAATCAACAAGTGTTAAAGTGGACTTCT
GGCAATATGCAAATGGTCCACGGAAAAACATTTGGCCGACCTATTCTGAAAGGAGGTCTTAATTCAATGC
CGCATTCCAATTCTGCACTTCCTTTTACTGCCCATAAAATTGAAATGCAACCCATTCATCAACCACATCT
ACAGCAGCAGCAACATAGATTTAAAGCAGTTCAATCTGTGGAATCAAATCTGAATACCGAAAGTGTTCAC
CAAAACATTACATCTCCTGTTGGATGGCACCAACTTTACATGCAACATCAGCAACAACATCATCACACAC
GACAGCAGCTTAGTCAAAGAGTGATTTATGGAGAAATGCACCGTCAATCAAATCCACAAATGTCTCCGCC
AGTCCCAGGTTTTTCTGACAGCTCCGATTCCGGTAATGTGATCAAAGCAAACAGCCTCACATCTCCTAGC
TACCAGAGAGATGAGAGGATTTCATCACCAACCAATCAATTGGCGCAATGGTTTTCCCCTGAGCTTCTTG
CAAAAGCCTCTGCTGGAAAACTGCCACTTTTAAATGTGAACCAAGCACTCAGTTTGGAAGAATTTGAACG
AAGCATTCAACATTCCTCAGGCGTCGTGCATAACTAAGGCGGCCGCTCGAGTCTAGAGGGCCCGCGGTTC
GAAGGTAAGCCTATCCCTAACCCTCTCCTCGGTCTCGATTCTACGCGTACCGGTCATCATCACCATCACC
ATTGAGTTTAAACCCGCTGATCAGCCTCGACTGTGCCTTCTAAGGCCTGAGCTCGCTGATCAGCCTCGAT
CGAGGATCCAGACATGATAAGATACATTGATGAGTTTGGACAAACCACAACTAGAATGCAGTGAAAAAAA
TGCTTTATTTGTGAAATTTGTGATGCTATTGCTTTATTTGTAACCATTATAAGCTGCAATAAACAAGTTA
ACAACAACAATTGCATTCATTTTATGTTTCAGGTTCAGGGGGAGGTGTGGGAGGTTTTTTAAAGCAAGTA
AAACCTCTACAAATGTGGTATGGCTGATTATGATCAGTCGACCGATGCCCTTGAGAGCCTTCAACCCAGT
CAGCTCCTTCCGGTGGGCGCGGGGCATGACTATCGTCGCCGCACTTATGACTGTCTTCTTTATCATGCAA
CTCGTAGGACAGGTGCCGGCAGCGCTCTGGGTCATTTTCGGCGAGGACCGCTTTCGCTGGAGCGCGACGA
TGATCGGCCTGTCGCTTGCGGTATTCGGAATCTTGCACGCCCTCGCTCAAGCCTTCGTCACTGGTCCCGC
CACCAAACGTTTCGGCGAGAAGCAGGCCATTATCGCCGGCATGGCGGCCGACGCGCTGGGCTACGTCTTG
CTGGCGTTCGCGACGCGAGGCTGGATGGCCTTCCCCATTATGATTCTTCTCGCTTCCGGCGGCATCGGGA
TGCCCGCGTTGCAGGCCATGCTGTCCAGGCAGGTAGATGACGACCATCAGGGACAGCTTCAAGGATCGCT
CGCGGCTCTTACCAGCCAGCAAAAGGCCAGGAACCGTAAAAAGGCCGCGTTGCTGGCGTTTTTCCATAGG
CTCCGCCCCCCTGACGAGCATCACAAAAATCGACGCTCAAGTCAGAGGTGGCGAAACCCGACAGGACTAT
AAAGATACCAGGCGTTTCCCCCTGGAAGCTCCCTCGTGCGCTCTCCTGTTCCGACCCTGCCGCTTACCGG
ATACCTGTCCGCCTTTCTCCCTTCGGGAAGCGTGGCGCTTTCTCAATGCTCACGCTGTAGGTATCTCAGT
TCGGTGTAGGTCGTTCGCTCCAAGCTGGGCTGTGTGCACGAACCCCCCGTTCAGCCCGACCGCTGCGCCT
TATCCGGTAACTATCGTCTTGAGTCCAACCCGGTAAGACACGACTTATCGCCACTGGCAGCAGCCACTGG
TAACAGGATTAGCAGAGCGAGGTATGTAGGCGGTGCTACAGAGTTCTTGAAGTGGTGGCCTAACTACGGC
TACACTAGAAGGACAGTATTTGGTATCTGCGCTCTGCTGAAGCCAGTTACCTTCGGAAAAAGAGTTGGTA
GCTCTTGATCCGGCAAACAAACCACCGCTGGTAGCGGTGGTTTTTTTGTTTGCAAGCAGCAGATTACGCG
CAGAAAAAAAGGATCTCAAGAAGATCCTTTGATCTTTTCTACGGGGTCTGACGCTCAGTGGAACGAAAAC
TCACGTTAAGGGATTTTGGTCATGAGATTATCAAAAAGGATCTTCACCTAGATCCTTTTAAATTAAAAAT
GAAGTTTTAAATCAATCTAAAGTATATATGAGTAAACTTGGTCTGACAGTTACCAATGCTTAATCAGTGA
GGCACCTATCTCAGCGATCTGTCTATTTCGTTCATCCATAGTTGCCTGACTCCCCGTCGTGTAGATAACT
ACGATACGGGAGGGCTTACCATCTGGCCCCAGTGCTGCAATGATACCGCGAGACCCACGCTCACCGGCTC
CAGATTTATCAGCAATAAACCAGCCAGCCGGAAGGGCCGAGCGCAGAAGTGGTCCTGCAACTTTATCCGC
CTCCATCCAGTCTATTAATTGTTGCCGGGAAGCTAGAGTAAGTAGTTCGCCAGTTAATAGTTTGCGCAAC
GTTGTTGCCATTGCTGCAGGCATCGTGGTGTCACGCTCGTCGTTTGGTATGGCTTCATTCAGCTCCGGTT
CCCAACGATCAAGGCGAGTTACATGATCCCCCATGTTGTGCAAAAAAGCGGTTAGCTCCTTCGGTCCTCC
GATCGTTGTCAGAAGTAAGTTGGCCGCAGTGTTATCACTCATGGTTATGGCAGCACTGCATAATTCTCTT
ACTGTCATGCCATCCGTAAGATGCTTTTCTGTGACTGGTGAGTACTCAACCAAGTCATTCTGAGAATAGT
GTATGCGGCGACCGAGTTGCTCTTGCCCGGCGTCAACACGGGATAATACCGCGCCACATAGCAGAACTTT
AAAAGTGCTCATCATTGGAAAACGTTCTTCGGGGCGAAAACTCTCAAGGATCTTACCGCTGTTGAGATCC
AGTTCGATGTAACCCACTCGTGCACCCAACTGATCTTCAGCATCTTTTACTTTCACCAGCGTTTCTGGGT
GAGCAAAAACAGGAAGGCAAAATGCCGCAAAAAAGGGAATAAGGGCGACACGGAAATGTTGAATACTCAT
ACTCTTCCTTTTTCAATATTATTGAAGCATTTATCAGGGTTATTGTCTCATGAGCGGATACATATTTGAA
TGTATTTAGAAAAATAAACAAATAGGGGTTCCGCGCACATTTCCCCGAAAAGTGCCACCTGACGTCTAAG
AAACCATTATTATCATGACATTAACCTATAAAAATAGGCGTATCACGAGGCCCTTTCGT
